Addgene plasmid #104624: pSBY3_ligD
Purpose: CRISPR system used to genome editing in Mycobacterium smegmatis, expresses Fn Cpf1 and crRNA targeting ligD
Depositing lab: Sheng Yang. Depositing organization: CAS Center for Excellence in Molecular Plant Sciences ("CEMPS"). Publication: A CRISPR-Cpf1-Assisted Non-Homologous End Joining Genome Editing System of Mycobacterium smegmatis. Sun B, Yang J, Yang S, Ye RD, Chen D, Jiang Y. Biotechnol J. 2018 Sep;13(9):e1700588. doi: 10.1002/biot.201700588. Epub 2018 Aug 6. PubMed 30039929.
Backbone
  Vector backbone: pMV261
  Vector type: Bacterial Expression, CRISPR
Growth in bacteria
  Bacterial resistance: Kanamycin, 50 μg/mL
  Growth temperature: 37°C
  Growth strain: DH5alpha
  Copy number: High Copy
Gene/Insert
  Gene/Insert name: FnCpf1
  Mutation: FnCpf1 codon-optimized C.glutamicum
  Promoter: hsp60
  Cloning method: Gibson Cloning
Terms and licenses: Academic/Nonprofit Terms; Industry Terms: Not Available to Industry
Depositor comments: The other inserted is "crRNA to ligD", species is synthetic, promoter is Pj23119. Shuttle vector Mycobacterium smegmatis/E.coli
How to cite: pSBY3_ligD was a gift from Sheng Yang (Addgene plasmid # 104624 ; http://n2t.net/addgene:104624 ; RRID:Addgene_104624)
