[The description below was written by a language model from this plasmid's Addgene catalogue record and pLannotate feature annotations shown in this document.]
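Description:
pSBY3_ligD is an 8.6 kb Mycobacterium smegmatis/E. coli shuttle plasmid built on the pMV261 backbone and designed for CRISPR-Cpf1 genome editing in M. smegmatis. In E. coli it replicates at high copy from a ColE1/pUC-type origin and is selected with kanamycin through the Tn903-derived aph(3')-Ia gene; a short fragment of the neighbouring Tn903 transposition protein is a remnant of that resistance cassette. The automated annotation leaves roughly 2.4 kb between the E. coli origin and the nuclease gene unlabelled. As a shuttle vector the plasmid must carry a mycobacterial replicon, and the hsp60 promoter should also lie upstream of the nuclease gene, but neither element is identified in the feature table.

The plasmid carries two expression units. The first encodes Francisella novicida Cpf1 (Cas12a), recorded as codon-optimized for Corynebacterium glutamicum. It is driven by the hsp60 promoter, a strong promoter commonly used for mycobacterial expression, and is followed by an rrnB T1 terminator. The second, on the opposite strand, uses the synthetic constitutive J23119 promoter to transcribe a crRNA targeting ligD, and it ends in the rrnB T1 and T2 terminators. The crRNA itself is not annotated, but it would sit in the short gap between the promoter and the terminators. Cpf1 needs only this single short crRNA, with no tracrRNA, to make a double-strand break at the target, so one plasmid supplies everything required for cleavage.

According to the record and its associated publication, the construct belongs to a Cpf1-assisted non-homologous end joining editing system for M. smegmatis. LigD is generally known as a ligase of the mycobacterial NHEJ pathway. The record does not say why this locus was targeted.
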