Features (pLannotate 1.2.2; 8 found; start..end, strand, type, name):
     26..53      -  terminator     rrnB T2 terminator: transcription terminator T2 from the E. coli rrnB gene
    145..226     -  terminator     rrnB T1 terminator: Escherichia coli rrnB; transcription terminator T1 from the E. coli rrnB gene
    281..310     -  promoter       J23119 promoter (fragment): bacterial promoter (Registry of Standard Biological Parts BBa J23119)
    449..1264    +  CDS            KanR: aminoglycoside phosphotransferase; aph(3')-Ia; confers resistance to kanamycin in bacteria or G418 (Geneticin®) in eukaryotes
   1405..1548    +  CDS            TRA2_ECOLX (fragment): Protein predicted: Swiss-Prot protein existence level 4. Required for transposition of transposon Tn903. From Escherichia coli.
   1595..2183    +  rep_origin     ori: high-copy-number ColE1/pMB1/pBR322/pUC origin of replication
   4629..8528    +  CDS            cas12a: CS12A_FRATN - Also known as cpf1 From Francisella tularensis subsp. novicida (strain U112).
   8549..8595    +  terminator     rrnB T1 terminator: transcription terminator T1 from the E. coli rrnB gene
>Addgene plasmid #104624 | pSBY3_ligD | addgene full sequence | sequence record 201663 | Addgene NGS Result
GCTAGAAAGAGTTTGTAGAAACGCAAAAAGGCCATCCGTCAGGATGGCCTTCTGCTTAATTTGATGCCTG
GCAGTTTATGGCGGGCGTCCTGCCCGCCACCCTCCGGGCCGTTGCTTCGCAACGTTCAAATCCGCTCCCG
GCGGATTTGTCCTACTCAGGAGAGCGTTCACCGACAAACAACAGATAAAACGAAAGGCCCAGTCTTTCGA
CTGAGCCTTTCGTTTTATTTAAATCACCGTTGCGTGTGACGTGCTATCTACAACAGTAGAAATTCGGATC
CATTATACCTAGGACTGAGCTAGCTGTCAATCTAGCCACCTGACGTCGGGGGGGGGGGAAAGCCACGTTG
TGTCTCAAAATCTCTGATGTTACATTGCACAAGATAAAAATATATCATCATGAACAATAAAACTGTCTGC
TTACATAAACAGTAATACAAGGGGTGTTATGAGCCATATTCAACGGGAAACGTCTTGCTCGAGGCCGCGA
TTAAATTCCAACATGGATGCTGATTTATATGGGTATAAATGGGCTCGCGATAATGTCGGGCAATCAGGTG
CGACAATCTATCGCTTGTATGGGAAGCCCCATGCGCCAGAGTTGTTTCTGAAACATGGCAAAGGTAGCGT
TGCCAATGATGTTACAGATGAGATGGTCAGACTAAACTGGCTGACGGAATTTATGCCTCTTCCGACCATC
AAGCATTTTATCCGTACTCCTGATGATGCATGGTTACTCACCACTGCGATCCCCGGGAAAACAGCATTCC
AGGTATTAGAAGAATATCCTGATTCAGGTGAAAATATTGTTGATGCGCTGGCAGTGTTCCTGCGCCGGTT
GCATTCGATTCCTGTTTGTAATTGTCCTTTTAACAGCGATCGCGTATTTCGTCTCGCTCAGGCGCAATCA
CGAATGAATAACGGTTTGGTTGATGCGAGTGATTTTGATGACGAGCGTAATGGCTGGCCTGTTGAACAAG
TCTGGAAAGAAATGCATAATCTTTTGCCATTCTCACCGGATTCAGTCGTCACTCATGGTGATTTCTCACT
TGATAACCTTATTTTTGACGAGGGGAAATTAATAGGTTGTATTGATGTTGGACGAGTCGGAATCGCAGAC
CGATACCAGGATCTTGCCATCCTATGGAACTGCCTCGGTGAGTTTTCTCCTTCATTACAGAAACGGCTTT
TTCAAAAATATGGTATTGATAATCCTGATATGAATAAATTGCAGTTTCATTTGATGCTCGATGAGTTTTT
CTAATCAGAATTGGTTAATTGGTTGTAACACTGGCAGAGCATTACGCTGACTTGACGGGACGGCGGCTTT
GTTGAATAAATCGAACTTTTGCTGAGTTGAAGGATCAGATCACGCATCTTCCCGACAACGCAGACCGTTC
CGTGGCAAAGCAAAAGTTCAAAATCACCAACTGGTCCACCTACAACAAAGCTCTCACCAACCGTGGCTCC
CTCACTTTCTGGCTGGATGATGGGGCGATTCAGGCCTGGTATGAGTCAGCAACACCTTCTTCACGAGGCA
GACCTCACTAGTTCCATGAGCGTCAGACCCCGTAGAAAAGATCAAAGGATCTTCTTGAGATCCTTTTTTT
CTGCGCGTAATCTGCTGCTTGCAAACAAAAAAACCACCGCTACCAGCGGTGGTTTGTTTGCCGGATCAAG
AGCTACCAACTCTTTTTCCGAAGGTAACTGGCTTCAGCAGAGCGCAGATACCAAATACTGTCCTTCTAGT
GTAGCCGTAGTTAGGCCACCACTTCAAGAACTCTGTAGCACCGCCTACATACCTCGCTCTGCTAATCCTG
TTACCAGTGGCTGCTGCCAGTGGCGATAAGTCGTGTCTTACCGGGTTGGACTCAAGACGATAGTTACCGG
ATAAGGCGCAGCGGTCGGGCTGAACGGGGGGTTCGTGCACACAGCCCAGCTTGGAGCGAACGACCTACAC
CGAACTGAGATACCTACAGCGTGAGCTATGAGAAAGCGCCACGCTTCCCGAGGGGAGAAAGGCGGACAGG
TATCCGGTAAGCGGCAGGGTCGGAACAGGAGAGCGCACGAGGGAGCTTCCAGGGGGAAACGCCTGGTATC
TTTATAGTCCTGTCGGGTTTCGCCACCTCTGACTTGAGCGTCGATTTTTGTGATGCTCGTCAGGGGGGCG
GAGCCTATGGAAAAACGCCAGCAACGCGGCCTTTTTACGGTTCCTGGCCTTTTGCTGGCCTTTTGCTCAC
ATGTTCTTTCCTGCGTTATCCCCTGATTCTGTGGATAACCGTATTACCGCCTTTGAGTGAGCTGATACCG
CTCGCCGCAGCCGAACGACCGAGCGCAACGCGTGAGCCCACCAGCTCCGTAAGTTCGGGCGCTGTGTGGC
TCGTACCCGCGCATTCAGGCGGCAGGGGGTCTAACGGGTCTAAGGCGGCGTGTACGGCCGCCACAGCGGC
TCTCAGCGGCCCGGAAACGTCCTCGAAACGACGCATGTGTTCCTCCTGGTTGGTACAGGTGGTTGGGGGT
GCTCGGCTGTCGCTGGTGTTCCACCACCAGGGCTCGACGGGAGAGCGGGGGAGTGTGCAGTTGTGGGGTG
GCCCCTCAGCGAAATATCTGACTTGGAGCTCGTGTCGGACCATACACCGGTGATTAATCGTGGTCTACTA
CCAAGCGTGAGCCACGTCGCCGACGAATTTGAGCAGCTCTGGCTGCCGTACTGGCCGCTGGCAAGCGACG
ATCTGCTCGAGGGGATCTACCGCCAAAGCCGCGCGTCGGCCCTAGGCCGCCGGTACATCGAGGCGAACCC
AACAGCGCTGGCAAACCTGCTGGTCGTGGACGTAGACCATCCAGACGCAGCGCTCCGAGCGCTCAGCGCC
CGGGGGTCCCATCCGCTGCCCAACGCGATCGTGGGCAATCGCGCCAACGGCCACGCACACGCAGTGTGGG
CACTCAACGCCCCTGTTCCACGCACCGAATACGCGCGGCGTAAGCCGCTCGCATACATGGCGGCGTGCGC
CGAAGGCCTTCGGCGCGCCGTCGATGGCGACCGCAGTTACTCAGGCCTCATGACCAAAAACCCCGGCCAC
ATCGCCTGGGAAACGGAATGGCTCCACTCAGATCTCTACACACTCAGCCACATCGAGGCCGAGCTCGGCG
CGAACATGCCACCGCCGCGCTGGCGTCAGCAGACCACGTACAAAGCGGCTCCGACGCCGCTAGGGCGGAA
TTGCGCACTGTTCGATTCCGTCAGGTTGTGGGCCTATCGTCCCGCCCTCATGCGGATCTACCTGCCGACC
CGGAACGTGGACGGACTCGGCCGCGCGATCTATGCCGAGTGCCACGCGCGAAACGCCGAATTTCCGTGCA
ACGACGTGTGTCCCGGACCGCTACCGGACAGCGAGGTCCGCGCCATCGCCAACAGCATTTGGCGTTGGAT
CACAACCAAGTCGCGCATTTGGGCGGACGGGATCGTGGTCTACGAGGCCACACTCAGTGCGCGCCAGTCG
GCCATCTCGCGGAAGGGCGCAGCAGCGCGCACGGCGGCGAGCACAGTTGCGCGGCGCGCAAAGTCCGCGT
CAGCCATGGAGGCATTGCTATGAGCGACGGCTACAGCGACGGCTACAACCGGCAGCCGACTGTCCGCAAA
AAGCGGCGCGTGACCGCCGCCGAAGGCGCTCGAATCACCGGACTATCCGAACGCCACGTCGTCCGGCTCG
TGGCGCAGGAACGCAGCGAGTGGCTCGCCGAGCAGGCTGCACGCCGCGAACGCATCCGCGCCTATCACGA
CGACGAGGGCCACTCTTGGCCGCAAACGGCCAAACATTTCGGGCTGCATCTGGACACCGTTAAGCGACTC
GGCTATCGGGCGAGGAAAGAGCGTGCGGCAGAACAGGAAGCGGCTCAAAAGGCCCACAACGAAGCCGACA
ATCCACCGCTGTTCTAACGCAATTGGGGAGCGGGTGTCGCGGGGGTTCCGTGGGGGGTTCCGTTGCAACG
GGTCGGACAGGTAAAAGTCCTGGTAGACGCTAGTTTTCTGGTTTGGGCCATGCCTGTCTCGTTGCGTGTT
TCGTTGCGCCCGTTTTGAATACCAGCCAGACGAGACGGGGTTCTACGAATCTTGGTCGATACCAAGCCAT
TTCCGCTGAATATCGGGGAGCTCACCGCCAGAATCGGTGGTTGTGGTGATGTACGTGGCGAACTCCGTTG
TAGTGCCTGTGGTGGCATCCGTGGCGCGGCCGCGGTACCAGATCTTTAAATCTAGACGGTGACCACAACG
CGCCCGCTTTGATCGGGGACGTCTGCGGCCGACCATTTACGGGTCTTGTTGTCGTTGGCGGTCATGGGCC
GAACATACTCACCCGGATCGGAGGGCCGAGGACAAGGTCGAACGAGGGGCATGACCCGGTGCGGGGCTTC
TTGCACTCGGCATAGGCGAGTGCTAAGAATAACGTTGGCACTCGCGACCGGTGAGTGCTAGGTCGGGACG
GTGAGGCCAGGCCCGTCGTCGCAGCGAGTGGCAGCGAGGACAACTTGAGCCGTCCGTCGCGGGCACTGCG
CCCGGCCAGCGTAAGTAGCGGGGTTGCCGTCACCCGGTGACCCCCGTTTCATCCCCGATCCGGAGGAATC
ACTTCGCAATGTCCATCTACCAAGAGTTTGTGAATAAATACTCCCTGTCCAAGACCCTCCGTTTTGAGCT
GATCCCCCAAGGCAAGACCCTCGAAAACATCAAGGCACGCGGCCTCATCCTGGATGACGAAAAGCGCGCT
AAGGATTACAAGAAGGCAAAGCAGATCATCGACAAGTACCACCAGTTCTTCATCGAAGAGATCCTGTCCT
CCGTGTGCATCTCCGAGGACCTGCTCCAGAACTACTCCGATGTCTACTTCAAGCTCAAGAAGTCCGATGA
CGATAACCTGCAGAAGGACTTCAAGTCCGCTAAGGATACCATCAAGAAGCAGATCTCCGAATACATCAAG
GATTCCGAGAAGTTCAAGAACCTCTTCAACCAGAACCTGATCGACGCAAAGAAGGGCCAGGAATCCGATC
TCATCCTGTGGCTCAAGCAGTCCAAGGATAACGGCATCGAGCTCTTCAAGGCCAACTCCGACATCACCGA
CATCGATGAAGCTCTGGAGATCATCAAGTCCTTCAAGGGCTGGACCACCTACTTCAAGGGCTTCCACGAA
AACCGCAAGAACGTGTACTCCTCCAACGATATCCCAACCTCTATCATCTACCGCATCGTCGACGATAACC
TGCCAAAGTTCCTCGAAAACAAGGCAAAGTACGAGTCCCTGAAGGATAAGGCCCCAGAAGCTATCAACTA
CGAGCAGATCAAGAAGGACCTGGCCGAAGAGCTCACCTTCGACATCGATTACAAGACCTCTGAAGTGAAC
CAGCGCGTCTTCTCCCTCGATGAAGTGTTCGAGATCGCCAACTTCAACAACTACCTGAACCAGTCCGGCA
TCACCAAGTTCAACACCATCATCGGCGGCAAGTTCGTCAACGGCGAAAACACCAAGCGCAAGGGCATCAA
CGAGTACATCAACCTCTACTCCCAGCAGATCAACGATAAGACCCTGAAGAAGTACAAGATGTCCGTGCTC
TTCAAGCAGATCCTGTCCGACACCGAATCCAAGTCCTTCGTCATCGACAAGCTGGAGGACGATTCCGATG
TGGTCACCACCATGCAGTCCTTCTACGAACAGATCGCAGCCTTCAAGACCGTGGAAGAGAAGTCCATCAA
GGAGACCCTCTCCCTGCTCTTCGACGATCTGAAGGCTCAGAAGCTGGATCTCTCCAAGATCTACTTCAAG
AACGACAAGTCCCTGACCGATCTCTCCCAGCAGGTCTTCGACGATTACTCCGTGATCGGCACCGCAGTCC
TGGAATACATCACCCAGCAGATCGCCCCAAAGAACCTCGATAACCCATCCAAGAAGGAACAGGAGCTGAT
CGCCAAGAAGACCGAAAAGGCTAAGTACCTGTCCCTCGAGACCATCAAGCTGGCTCTCGAAGAGTTCAAC
AAGCACCGCGACATCGATAAGCAGTGCCGCTTCGAAGAGATCCTCGCAAACTTCGCTGCAATCCCAATGA
TCTTCGACGAAATCGCACAGAACAAGGATAACCTGGCCCAGATCTCCATCAAGTACCAGAACCAGGGCAA
GAAGGATCTGCTCCAGGCCTCCGCTGAGGACGATGTGAAGGCAATCAAGGACCTGCTCGATCAGACCAAC
AACCTGCTCCACAAGCTGAAGATCTTCCACATCTCCCAGTCCGAAGACAAGGCCAACATCCTCGACAAGG
ATGAGCACTTCTACCTGGTGTTCGAAGAGTGCTACTTCGAACTCGCTAACATCGTCCCACTGTACAACAA
GATCCGCAACTACATCACCCAGAAGCCATACTCCGATGAAAAGTTCAAGCTCAACTTCGAGAACTCCACC
CTGGCAAACGGCTGGGACAAGAACAAGGAACCAGATAACACCGCCATCCTCTTCATCAAGGACGATAAGT
ACTACCTGGGCGTGATGAACAAGAAGAACAACAAGATCTTCGACGATAAGGCCATCAAGGAAAACAAGGG
CGAGGGCTACAAGAAGATCGTGTACAAGCTGCTCCCAGGCGCTAACAAGATGCTCCCAAAGGTCTTCTTC
TCCGCAAAGTCCATCAAGTTCTACAACCCATCCGAAGATATCCTGCGCATCCGCAACCACTCCACCCACA
CCAAGAACGGCTCCCCACAGAAGGGCTACGAAAAGTTCGAGTTCAACATCGAAGACTGCCGCAAGTTCAT
CGATTTCTACAAGCAGTCCATCTCCAAGCACCCAGAGTGGAAGGACTTCGGCTTCCGCTTCTCCGATACC
CAGCGCTACAACTCCATCGATGAATTCTACCGCGAAGTGGAGAACCAGGGCTACAAGCTGACCTTCGAAA
ACATCTCCGAGTCCTACATCGATTCCGTGGTCAACCAGGGCAAGCTGTACCTCTTCCAGATCTACAACAA
GGACTTCTCCGCTTACTCCAAGGGCCGCCCAAACCTGCACACCCTCTACTGGAAGGCACTCTTCGACGAA
CGCAACCTGCAGGATGTGGTCTACAAGCTCAACGGCGAAGCAGAGCTGTTCTACCGCAAGCAGTCCATCC
CAAAGAAGATCACCCACCCAGCCAAGGAAGCAATCGCCAACAAGAACAAGGATAACCCAAAGAAGGAATC
CGTGTTCGAGTACGACCTGATCAAGGATAAGCGCTTCACCGAGGACAAGTTCTTCTTCCACTGCCCAATC
ACCATCAACTTCAAGTCCTCCGGCGCCAACAAGTTCAACGATGAAATCAACCTGCTCCTGAAGGAGAAGG
CTAACGACGTGCACATCCTGTCCATCGATCGCGGCGAACGCCACCTCGCCTACTACACCCTGGTCGACGG
CAAGGGCAACATCATCAAGCAGGACACCTTCAACATCATCGGCAACGATCGCATGAAGACCAACTACCAC
GACAAGCTGGCCGCTATCGAGAAGGACCGCGATTCCGCTCGCAAGGATTGGAAGAAGATCAACAACATCA
AGGAAATGAAGGAAGGCTACCTCTCCCAGGTGGTCCACGAAATCGCTAAGCTGGTGATCGAGTACAACGC
AATCGTGGTCTTCGAAGACCTGAACTTCGGCTTCAAGCGCGGCCGCTTCAAGGTGGAGAAGCAGGTCTAC
CAGAAGCTGGAAAAGATGCTCATCGAGAAGCTGAACTACCTCGTGTTCAAGGACAACGAATTCGATAAGA
CCGGCGGCGTCCTCCGTGCATACCAGCTGACCGCCCCATTCGAGACCTTCAAGAAGATGGGCAAGCAGAC
CGGCATCATCTACTACGTGCCAGCTGGCTTCACCTCTAAGATCTGCCCAGTGACCGGCTTCGTCAACCAG
CTCTACCCAAAGTACGAATCCGTCTCCAAGTCCCAGGAGTTCTTCTCCAAGTTCGACAAGATCTGCTACA
ACCTGGATAAGGGCTACTTCGAATTCTCCTTCGACTACAAGAACTTCGGCGATAAGGCAGCCAAGGGCAA
GTGGACCATCGCATCCTTCGGCTCCCGCCTCATCAACTTCCGCAACTCCGACAAGAACCACAACTGGGAT
ACCCGCGAAGTGTACCCAACCAAGGAACTGGAGAAGCTCCTGAAGGATTACTCCATCGAATACGGCCACG
GCGAGTGCATCAAGGCTGCAATCTGCGGCGAATCCGACAAGAAGTTCTTCGCAAAGCTGACCTCTGTGCT
CAACACCATCCTGCAGATGCGCAACTCCAAGACCGGCACCGAGCTGGATTACCTCATCTCCCCAGTGGCC
GACGTCAACGGCAACTTCTTCGATTCCCGCCAGGCTCCAAAGAACATGCCACAGGACGCTGATGCAAACG
GCGCCTACCACATCGGTCTGAAGGGTCTCATGCTCCTGGGTCGCATCAAGAACAACCAGGAAGGCAAGAA
GCTGAATCTCGTCATTAAGAACGAAGAATACTTTGAATTTGTCCAGAACCGCAATAACTAAGATCGACTG
CCAGGCATCAAATAAAACGAAAGGCTCAGTCGAAAGACTGGGCCTTTCGTTTTATGCCATCATGGCCGCG
GTGATCA
